>Addgene plasmid #168023 | pET-CV-VAMP2 | addgene full sequence | sequence record 329615 | Addgene NGS Result
ATCCGGATATAGTTCCTCCTTTCAGCAAAAAACCCCTCAAGACCCGTTTAGAGGCCCCAAGGGGTTATGC
TAGTTATTGCTCAGCGGTGGCAGCAGCCAACTCAGCTTCCTTTCGGGCTTTGTTAGCAGCCGGATCTCAG
TGGTGGTGGTGGTGGTGCTTGTACAGCTCGTCCATGCCGAGAGTGATCCCGGCGGCGGTCACGAACTCCA
GCAGGACCATGTGATCGCGCTTCTCGTTGGGGTCTTTGCTCAGGGCGGACTGGTAGCTCAGGTAGTGGTT
GTCGGGCAGCAGCACGGGGCCGTCGCCGATGGGGGTGTTCTGCTGGTAGTGGTCGGCGAGCTGCACGCCG
CCGTCCTCGATGTTGTGGCGGATCTTGAAGTTGGCCTTGATGCCGTTCTTCTGCTTGTCGGCGGTGATAT
AGACGTTGTGGCTGTTGTAGTTGTACTCCAGCTTGTGCCCCAGGATGTTGCCGTCCTCCTTGAAGTCGAT
GCCCTTCAGCTCGATGCGGTTCACCAGGGTGTCGCCCTCGAACTTCACCTCGGCGCGGGTCTTGTAGTTG
CCGTCGTCCTTGAAGAAGATGGTGCGCTCCTGGACGTAGCCTTCGGGCATGGCGGACTTGAAGAAGTCGT
GCTGCTTCATGTGGTCGGGGTAGCGGGCGAAGCACTGCAGGCCGTAGCCCAGGGTGGTCACGAGGGTGGG
CCAGGGCACGGGCAGCTTGCCGGTGGTGCAGATCAGCTTCAGGGTCAGCTTGCCGTAGGTGGCATCGCCC
TCGCCCTCGCCGGACACGCTGAACTTGTGGCCGTTTACGTCGCCGTCCAGCTCGACCAGGATGGGCACCA
CCCCGGTGAACAGCTCCTCGCCCTTGCTCACCATCGGATCCTTATCGTCATCGTCGTACAGATCACTTCC
ACCACTATTTGAACGTTTCAGTTTAGCAGCAGAGGTTTCGAACTGAGAAGCACCAGCCTGCAGAGCGTCA
GCACGGTCGTCCAGTTCAGACAGTTTCTGGTCACGTTCCAGAACTTTGTCAACGTTAACACGCATGATGT
CAACAACTTCGTCAACCTGAGCCTGGGTCTGCTGCAGACGACGGTTAGAGGTACGACTACGCCCACCTTT
ATACAGTTCATCCATACCATGAGTAATACCAGCGGCGGTAACGAACTCTAAAAGGACCATATGGTCGCGT
TTCTCATTGGGGTCCTTAGACAGGGCTGACTGTGTGCTCAAATAGTGATTATCAGGTAAAAGGACGGGGC
CATCTCCAATTGGTGTGTTTTGCTGGTAATGGTCTGCAAGCTGGACGCTTCCATCCTCAATGTTGTGACG
AATCTTGAAATTTGCCTTGATTCCGTTTTTTTGTTTATCAGCCGTGATGTAGACGTTATGAGAGATATAG
TTGTATTCTAATTTATGTCCTAAGATGTTGCCATCCTCTTTAAAGTCGATACCCTTCAACTCAATGCGAT
TAACAAGAGTATCTCCCTCAAACTTAACCTCGGCGCGGGTCTTATAGTTTCCATCATCTTTAAAAAAAAT
GGTGCGTTCCTGGACGTAACCTTCTGGCATCGCGGACTTGAAAAAGTCGTGTTGTTTCATATGGTCAGGG
TAGCGAGCGAAACACTGCACGCCCCAGGCGAACGTAGTAACCAATGTAGGCCACGGTACTGGAAGCTTGC
CGGTAGTGCAAATAAATTTTAATGTCAACTTTCCGTACGTCGCATCGCCCTCTCCTTCCCCAGATACGGA
AAACTTGTGACCATTCACATCGCCATCCAGTTCTACAAGAATGGGGACCACGCCGGTAAACAATTCCTCC
CCCTTAGACATGTATATCTCCTTCTTAAAGTTAAACAAAATTATTTCTAGAGGGGAATTGTTATCCGCTC
ACAATTCCCCTATAGTGAGTCGTATTAATTTCGCGGGATCGAGATCTCGATCCTCTACGCCGGACGCATC
GTGGCCGGCATCACCGGCGCCACAGGTGCGGTTGCTGGCGCCTATATCGCCGACATCACCGATGGGGAAG
ATCGGGCTCGCCACTTCGGGCTCATGAGCGCTTGTTTCGGCGTGGGTATGGTGGCAGGCCCCGTGGCCGG
GGGACTGTTGGGCGCCATCTCCTTGCATGCACCATTCCTTGCGGCGGCGGTGCTCAACGGCCTCAACCTA
CTACTGGGCTGCTTCCTAATGCAGGAGTCGCATAAGGGAGAGCGTCGAGATCCCGGACACCATCGAATGG
CGCAAAACCTTTCGCGGTATGGCATGATAGCGCCCGGAAGAGAGTCAATTCAGGGTGGTGAATGTGAAAC
CAGTAACGTTATACGATGTCGCAGAGTATGCCGGTGTCTCTTATCAGACCGTTTCCCGCGTGGTGAACCA
GGCCAGCCACGTTTCTGCGAAAACGCGGGAAAAAGTGGAAGCGGCGATGGCGGAGCTGAATTACATTCCC
AACCGCGTGGCACAACAACTGGCGGGCAAACAGTCGTTGCTGATTGGCGTTGCCACCTCCAGTCTGGCCC
TGCACGCGCCGTCGCAAATTGTCGCGGCGATTAAATCTCGCGCCGATCAACTGGGTGCCAGCGTGGTGGT
GTCGATGGTAGAACGAAGCGGCGTCGAAGCCTGTAAAGCGGCGGTGCACAATCTTCTCGCGCAACGCGTC
AGTGGGCTGATCATTAACTATCCGCTGGATGACCAGGATGCCATTGCTGTGGAAGCTGCCTGCACTAATG
TTCCGGCGTTATTTCTTGATGTCTCTGACCAGACACCCATCAACAGTATTATTTTCTCCCATGAAGACGG
TACGCGACTGGGCGTGGAGCATCTGGTCGCATTGGGTCACCAGCAAATCGCGCTGTTAGCGGGCCCATTA
AGTTCTGTCTCGGCGCGTCTGCGTCTGGCTGGCTGGCATAAATATCTCACTCGCAATCAAATTCAGCCGA
TAGCGGAACGGGAAGGCGACTGGAGTGCCATGTCCGGTTTTCAACAAACCATGCAAATGCTGAATGAGGG
CATCGTTCCCACTGCGATGCTGGTTGCCAACGATCAGATGGCGCTGGGCGCAATGCGCGCCATTACCGAG
TCCGGGCTGCGCGTTGGTGCGGATATCTCGGTAGTGGGATACGACGATACCGAAGACAGCTCATGTTATA
TCCCGCCGTTAACCACCATCAAACAGGATTTTCGCCTGCTGGGGCAAACCAGCGTGGACCGCTTGCTGCA
ACTCTCTCAGGGCCAGGCGGTGAAGGGCAATCAGCTGTTGCCCGTCTCACTGGTGAAAAGAAAAACCACC
CTGGCGCCCAATACGCAAACCGCCTCTCCCCGCGCGTTGGCCGATTCATTAATGCAGCTGGCACGACAGG
TTTCCCGACTGGAAAGCGGGCAGTGAGCGCAACGCAATTAATGTAAGTTAGCTCACTCATTAGGCACCGG
GATCTCGACCGATGCCCTTGAGAGCCTTCAACCCAGTCAGCTCCTTCCGGTGGGCGCGGGGCATGACTAT
CGTCGCCGCACTTATGACTGTCTTCTTTATCATGCAACTCGTAGGACAGGTGCCGGCAGCGCTCTGGGTC
ATTTTCGGCGAGGACCGCTTTCGCTGGAGCGCGACGATGATCGGCCTGTCGCTTGCGGTATTCGGAATCT
TGCACGCCCTCGCTCAAGCCTTCGTCACTGGTCCCGCCACCAAACGTTTCGGCGAGAAGCAGGCCATTAT
CGCCGGCATGGCGGCCCCACGGGTGCGCATGATCGTGCTCCTGTCGTTGAGGACTCGGCTAGGCTGGCGG
GGTTGCCTTACTGGTTAGCAGAATGAATCACCGATACGCGAGCGAACGTGAAGCGACTGCTGCTGCAAAA
CTTCTGCGACCTGAGCAACAACATGAATGGTCTTCGGTTTCCGTGTTTCGTAAAGTCTGGAAACGCGGAA
GTCAGCGCCCTGCACCATTATGTTCCGGATCTGCATCGCAGGATGCTGCTGGCTACCCTGTGGAACACCT
ACATCTGTATTAACGAAGCGCTGGCATTGACCCTGAGTGATTTTTCTCTGGTCCCGCCGCATCCATACCG
CCAGTTGTTTACCCTCACAACGTTCCAGTAACCGGGCATGTTCATCATCAGTAACCCGTATCGTGAGCAT
CCTCTCTCGTTTCATCGGTATCATTACCCCCATGAACAGAAATCCCCCTTACACGTAGGCATCAGTGACC
AAACAGGAAAAAACCGCCCTTAACATGGCCCGCTTTATCAGAAGCCAGACATTAACGCTTCTGGAGAAAC
TCAACGAGCTGGACGCGGATGAACAGGCAGACATCTGTGAATCGCTTCACGACCACGCTGATGAGCTTTA
CCGCAGCTGCCTCGCGCGTTTCGGTGATGACGGTGAAAACCTCTGACACATGCAGCTCCCGGAGACGGTC
ACAGCTTGTCTGTAAGCGGATGCCGGGAGCAGACAAGCCCGTCAGGGCGCGTCAGCGGGTGTTGGCGGGT
GTCGGGGCGCAGCCATGACCCAGTCACGTAGCGATAGCGGAGTGTATACTGGCTTAACTATGCGGCATCA
GAGCAGATTGTACTGAGAGTGCACCATTGCGGTGTGAAATACCGCACAGATGCGTAAGGAGAAAATACCG
CATCAGGCGCTCTTCCGCTTCCTCGCTCACTGACTCGCTGCGCTCGGTCGTTCGGCTGCGGCGAGCGGTA
TCAGCTCACTCAAAGGCGGTAATACGGTTATCCACAGAATCAGGGGATAACGCAGGAAAGAACATGTGAG
CAAAAGGCCAGCAAAAGGCCAGGAACCGTAAAAAGGCCGCGTTGCTGGCGTTTTTCCATAGGCTCCGCCC
CCCTGACGAGCATCACAAAAATCGACGCTCAAGTCAGAGGTGGCGAAACCCGACAGGACTATAAAGATAC
CAGGCGTTTCCCCCTGGAAGCTCCCTCGTGCGCTCTCCTGTTCCGACCCTGCCGCTTACCGGATACCTGT
CCGCCTTTCTCCCTTCGGGAAGCGTGGCGCTTTCTCATAGCTCACGCTGTAGGTATCTCAGTTCGGTGTA
GGTCGTTCGCTCCAAGCTGGGCTGTGTGCACGAACCCCCCGTTCAGCCCGACCGCTGCGCCTTATCCGGT
AACTATCGTCTTGAGTCCAACCCGGTAAGACACGACTTATCGCCACTGGCAGCAGCCACTGGTAACAGGA
TTAGCAGAGCGAGGTATGTAGGCGGTGCTACAGAGTTCTTGAAGTGGTGGCCTAACTACGGCTACACTAG
AAGGACAGTATTTGGTATCTGCGCTCTGCTGAAGCCAGTTACCTTCGGAAAAAGAGTTGGTAGCTCTTGA
TCCGGCAAACAAACCACCGCTGGTAGCGGTGGTTTTTTTGTTTGCAAGCAGCAGATTACGCGCAGAAAAA
AAGGATCTCAAGAAGATCCTTTGATCTTTTCTACGGGGTCTGACGCTCAGTGGAACGAAAACTCACGTTA
AGGGATTTTGGTCATGAACAATAAAACTGTCTGCTTACATAAACAGTAATACAAGGGGTGTTATGAGCCA
TATTCAACGGGAAACGTCTTGCTCTAGGCCGCGATTAAATTCCAACATGGATGCTGATTTATATGGGTAT
AAATGGGCTCGCGATAATGTCGGGCAATCAGGTGCGACAATCTATCGATTGTATGGGAAGCCCGATGCGC
CAGAGTTGTTTCTGAAACATGGCAAAGGTAGCGTTGCCAATGATGTTACAGATGAGATGGTCAGACTAAA
CTGGCTGACGGAATTTATGCCTCTTCCGACCATCAAGCATTTTATCCGTACTCCTGATGATGCATGGTTA
CTCACCACTGCGATCCCCGGGAAAACAGCATTCCAGGTATTAGAAGAATATCCTGATTCAGGTGAAAATA
TTGTTGATGCGCTGGCAGTGTTCCTGCGCCGGTTGCATTCGATTCCTGTTTGTAATTGTCCTTTTAACAG
CGATCGCGTATTTCGTCTCGCTCAGGCGCAATCACGAATGAATAACGGTTTGGTTGATGCGAGTGATTTT
GATGACGAGCGTAATGGCTGGCCTGTTGAACAAGTCTGGAAAGAAATGCATAAACTTTTGCCATTCTCAC
CGGATTCAGTCGTCACTCATGGTGATTTCTCACTTGATAACCTTATTTTTGACGAGGGGAAATTAATAGG
TTGTATTGATGTTGGACGAGTCGGAATCGCAGACCGATACCAGGATCTTGCCATCCTATGGAACTGCCTC
GGTGAGTTTTCTCCTTCATTACAGAAACGGCTTTTTCAAAAATATGGTATTGATAATCCTGATATGAATA
AATTGCAGTTTCATTTGATGCTCGATGAGTTTTTCTAAGAATTAATTCATGAGCGGATACATATTTGAAT
GTATTTAGAAAAATAAACAAATAGGGGTTCCGCGCACATTTCCCCGAAAAGTGCCACCTAAATTGTAAGC
GTTAATATTTTGTTAAAATTCGCGTTAAATTTTTGTTAAATCAGCTCATTTTTTAACCAATAGGCCGAAA
TCGGCAAAATCCCTTATAAATCAAAAGAATAGACCGAGATAGGGT
[37 nt withheld, positions 6556-6592]
AAAGAACGTGGACTCCAACGTCAAAGG
[49 nt withheld, positions 6620-6668]
T
[91 nt withheld, positions 6670-6760]
G
[124 nt withheld, positions 6762-6885]
CCCATTCGCCA
Features (pLannotate 1.2.2; 22 found; start..end, strand, type, name):
     26..73      -  terminator     T7 terminator: transcription terminator for bacteriophage T7 RNA polymerase
     81..130     -  CDS            SET1 (fragment): solubility-enhancement tag derived from T7 phage gene 10B
    140..157     -  CDS            9xHis (fragment): 9xHis affinity tag
    158..874     -  CDS            Venus: Venus is a basic (constitutively fluorescent) yellow fluorescent protein published in 2002, derived from Aequorea victoria. It is reported to be a rapidly-maturing weak dimer with moderate acid sensitivity.
    881..904     -  CDS            Xpress™ tag: Xpress™ epitope tag, including an enterokinase recognition and cleavage site
    923..1099    -  CDS            VAMP3 (fragment): VAMP3_HUMAN - Also known as SYB3. Experimental evidence at protein level: Swiss-Prot protein existence level 1. SNARE involved in vesicular transport from the late endosomes to the trans-Golgi network. From Homo sapiens (Human).
   1118..1831    -  CDS            W1C: W1C is a basic (constitutively fluorescent) cyan fluorescent protein published in 1998, derived from Aequorea victoria.
   1837..1859    -  RBS            RBS: efficient ribosome binding site from bacteriophage T7 gene 10 (Olins and Rangwala, 1989)
   1874..1898    -  protein_bind   lac operator: The lac repressor binds to the lac operator to inhibit transcription in E. coli. This inhibition can be relieved by adding lactose or isopropyl-β-D-thiogalactopyranoside (IPTG). lac repressor encoded by lacI
   1899..1917    -  promoter       T7 promoter: promoter for bacteriophage T7 RNA polymerase
   1939..2218    +  CDS            TcR (fragment): tetracycline efflux protein; tet; confers resistance to tetracycline
   2226..2303    +  promoter       lacI promoter: lacI
   2304..3386    +  CDS            lacI: lac repressor; lacI; The lac repressor binds to the lac operator to inhibit transcription in E. coli. This inhibition can be relieved by adding lactose or isopropyl-β-D-thiogalactopyranoside (IPTG).
   3399..3420    +  protein_bind   CAP binding site: CAP binding activates transcription in the presence of cAMP. E. coli catabolite activator protein
   3435..3726    +  CDS            TcR (fragment): tetracycline efflux protein; tet; confers resistance to tetracycline
   3798..4178    -  CDS            YPB1_ECOLX: Protein predicted: Swiss-Prot protein existence level 4. From Escherichia coli.
   4195..4386    +  CDS            rop: Rop protein, which maintains plasmids at low copy number; rop
   4488..4627    +  misc_feature   bom: basis of mobility region from pBR322
   4813..5401    -  rep_origin     ori: high-copy-number ColE1/pMB1/pBR322/pUC origin of replication
   5523..6338    +  CDS            KanR: aminoglycoside phosphotransferase; aph(3')-Ia; confers resistance to kanamycin in bacteria or G418 (Geneticin®) in eukaryotes
   6347..6404    -  promoter       AmpR promoter (fragment): bla
   6457..6885    -  rep_origin     f1 ori (sequence partly withheld): f1 bacteriophage origin of replication; arrow indicates direction of (+) strand synthesis
