[The description below was written by a language model from this plasmid's Addgene catalogue record and pLannotate feature annotations shown in this document.]
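Description:
pET-CV-VAMP2 is a 6,896 bp bacterial expression plasmid built on a pET-type, pBR322-derived backbone. It is maintained in E. coli through a ColE1/pMB1-family origin and selected with kanamycin via the aph(3')-Ia KanR gene. The backbone also carries rop and the bom region from pBR322, an f1 phage origin, and remnants of the tetracycline resistance gene that appear only as non-functional fragments. The catalogue lists the plasmid as high copy, although the annotated rop gene normally acts to hold copy number down.

The payload is a synthetic three-part fusion, eCFP-VAMP2(T27-R86)-mVenus, with a C-terminal 6xHis tag for affinity purification. It is transcribed from a T7 promoter with an adjacent lac operator, translated from the T7 gene 10 ribosome binding site, and ended by the T7 terminator. A lacI gene with its own promoter supplies repressor, so expression requires a host providing T7 RNA polymerase and is induced with IPTG. The automated annotation labels the cyan protein as the W1C variant, the yellow one as Venus, and the central SNARE segment as a VAMP3 fragment. The VAMP3 label probably reflects similarity between the two homologues, since the catalogue names VAMP2. An Xpress epitope containing an enterokinase site is also annotated between the SNARE segment and Venus.

Placing a cyan donor and a yellow acceptor on either side of a VAMP2 fragment is the usual layout of a FRET protease substrate, in which cleavage of the linker separates the fluorophores. The record does not state this use, but the associated publication concerns evolving botulinum neurotoxin proteases with altered specificity, which is consistent with a purified reporter for measuring VAMP2 cleavage.
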