Addgene plasmid #168023: pET-CV-VAMP2
Purpose: Expresses eCFP-VAMP2(T27-R86)-mVenus in bacterial cells
Depositing lab: David Liu. Depositing organization: Broad Institute. Publication: Phage-assisted evolution of botulinum neurotoxin proteases with reprogrammed specificity. Blum TR, Liu H, Packer MS, Xiong X, Lee PG, Zhang S, Richter M, Minasov G, Satchell KJF, Dong M, Liu DR. Science. 2021 Feb 19;371(6531):803-810. doi: 10.1126/science.abf5972. PubMed 33602850.
Backbone
  Vector backbone: pET (pBR322)
  Backbone manufacturer: David Liu Lab
  Vector type: Bacterial Expression
Growth in bacteria
  Bacterial resistance: Kanamycin, 50 μg/mL
  Growth temperature: 37°C
  Growth strain: DH5alpha
  Copy number: High Copy
Gene/Insert
  Gene/Insert name: eCFP-VAMP2(T27-R86)-mVenus
  Species: Synthetic
  Tag / fusion protein: Hisx6 (C terminal on insert)
  Cloning method: Ligation Independent Cloning
Terms and licenses: Academic/Nonprofit Terms; Industry Terms: Not Available to Industry
How to cite: pET-CV-VAMP2 was a gift from David Liu (Addgene plasmid # 168023 ; http://n2t.net/addgene:168023 ; RRID:Addgene_168023)
